>Addgene plasmid #241875 | pSCM167-VenusFlag-hTRAF3 | addgene full sequence | sequence record 485462 | Addgene NGS Result
[39 nt withheld, positions 1-39]
GGGGATACCCCCTAGAGCCCCAGCTGGTTCTTTCCGCCTCAGAAGCCATAGAGCCCACCGCATCCCCAGC
ATGCCTGCTATTGTCTTCCCAATCCTCCCCCTTGCTGTCCTGCCCCACCCCACCCCCCAGAATAGAATGA
CACCTACTCAGACAATGCGATGCAATTTCCTCATTTTATTAGGAAAGGACAGTGGGAGTGGCACCTTCCA
GGGTCAAGGAAGGCACGGGGGAGGGGCAAACAACAGATGGCTGGCAACTAGAAGGCACAGTCGAGGCTGA
TCAGCGAGCTCTAGCATTTAGGTGACACTATAGAATAGGGCCCTCTAGATCAACCACTTTGTACAAGAAA
GCTGGGTTCTAGGGATCGGGCAGATCCGAAGTATCCACTATGACTTTAATAAAAATTGTATCATCTTTAA
TATATGTCCCATTTTCTAGAACAGTTTGGGCCACAAAGACTGGGCAGCCAGAGGCGATATTCATCTCTCC
AGTGGGCTTCTTGAAGCTGCTGCTGTTGGGGTCGGGCTTGAATGCATCTCCCAAATGACGTCGAGAGGAC
CCCTGATCCATCAGCATGAGTGTCACTTTCTGCTTAAACGGCCAAGGAAGCAGGGCATCATATTCTCCAC
GCATGATGACAAAAAACAGCGACAAGTGCGTCCCCTTCCCCATCCCGTCCCCGTTCAGGTAGACCCTGGC
ACACATCTTATAGCCAAAGTAACCAGTGTAGAAAGGCTGGCTGTAAAGGGACAGGGTCTTCCCCATGACG
GCCTCCTGCTTCCGCCGCTTGTAGTCGCGAATCTTCCAGATGAGCACTCCATTGTAGCTGGCGGTCTCCA
GGACCTGGAAGCGCAGGTCCATGTCGGCTAGGCGGATGTCGTGCACACTCAGCATCTGGTCATGCCGGCT
CAGCTGGGACTCCAGCAGGCCTGTGTTCCGAGCCACTTGCCCCGCGCTCTTGTCCACGCTCTCCAGCTCG
GTCACGCGGTTCTGGAGGGACTCCACGCTGCTCTTCATGCTGTCTGCTTCCTCCCAGTTCTGCCGGAAGG
GCCGGATCTCCTTGTCAAGCTCCTTCAGTTTCTCTGCTTGGCTGTCTATCACTCGCTGTAAATGAAGGAT
TTTGGATTCATTATTTCGAAGCATTTCCTTTTGTCTCTCAATTTCAATTTCAAAGCTACATATCTGATTG
TGCAAACTTTGTATGCTCTTGTTTTTTTCTACACTTTCATTCTGCAACAAGGAAACCTTCTTTTCGAGCG
AGTTGCTCCACTCCTTCAGCAGGTTGACGTGCTGCACGGCGGAGCTGGCCTCGTGGGCCTTGATCTGCTG
GTTTGTCCCCTGAAAAACGCAGCCATAGCGCTTAAAACTACAGGTGCTGGGGGCATTGACACACTCTGAC
AAGTGTGCACTCAACTCGCTCCTCAGGAGAGTCTGGACGCTGCACTTGTGAGGGCAGGACACCACCACGC
AGGGACAGTCGGTGTCTTCGTGTTTCTGCAGCGCGATCATCGGAACCTGACTCTTGCAGTGGCTGCATGT
GGCTTCCCGGTATTTACACGCCTTCTCCACGTGGTCTCGCAGGTCTTTCCTCAAGACCTTTTCTTTGCAG
TCAGGACGCACACATGGAAGTTCTTCAAAATGGCAATCATTTTTTAAATGCACCAGCAGATGTCCCAGCA
TTAACTGCTCTGCACAACCTCTGCTTTCATTCCGACAATAGATCTGAAGAGCCAGAATTTCTCTCTTGCA
GCAATTATCCTTAAACACCTTATCTTTAACGATGCTCTCTTGACACGCTGTACATTTTGGACTTGAAGAG
CTCAGCAGGGCCGCCATGCAGCTCTCGCAGAAGCGGTGCCCACACTCGGTCTGCTTCGGGCTGCACAGCA
CCAGGTGGCACTTCTCACACTTGTACTTGTCCTCCACGGTCTTCACAAACTTTTCCTTGTAACCTCCTTG
TTCAGGGACAAAAACTGGCGTCCCAGCACTGCGGTCAGTGTGCAGCTTTAGCGGCGGGTTAGTCTGCAGC
GCGCCAGGAGAGTCCATCTTTTTACTCGACTCCATGGTGCCTGCTTTTTTGTACAAACTTGTTGATAATT
CGGATCCACCACCCTTGTCATCGTCGTCCTTGTAGTCCATAAGCTTAGATCCACCCCCTCCAGATCCACC
CCCTCCCTTGTACAGCTCGTCCATGCCGAGAGTGATCCCGGCGGCGGTCACGAACTCCAGCAGGACCATG
TGATCGCGCTTCTCGTTGGGGTCTTTGCTCAGGGCGGACTGGTAGCTCAGGTAGTGGTTGTCGGGCAGCA
GCACGGGGCCGTCGCCGATGGGGGTGTTCTGCTGGTAGTGGTCGGCGAGCTGCACGCCGCCGTCCTCGAT
GTTGTGGCGGATCTTGAAGTTGGCCTTGATGCCGTTCTTCTGCTTGTCGGCGGTGATATAGACGTTGTGG
CTGTTGTAGTTGTACTCCAGCTTGTGCCCCAGGATGTTGCCGTCCTCCTTGAAGTCGATGCCCTTCAGCT
CGATGCGGTTCACCAGGGTGTCGCCCTCGAACTTCACCTCGGCGCGGGTCTTGTAGTTGCCGTCGTCCTT
GAAGAAGATGGTGCGCTCCTGGACGTAGCCTTCGGGCATGGCGGACTTGAAGAAGTCGTGCTGCTTCATG
TGGTCGGGGTAGCGGGCGAAGCACTGCAGGCCGTAGCCCAGGGTGGTCACGAGGGTGGGCCAGGGCACGG
GCAGCTTGCCGGTGGTGCAGATCAGCTTCAGGGTCAGCTTGCCGTAGGTGGCATCGCCCTCGCCCTCGCC
GGACACGCTGAACTTGTGGCCGTTTACGTCGCCGTCCAGCTCGACCAGGATGGGCACCACCCCGGTGAAC
AGCTCCTCGCCCTTGCTCACCATGGTAAGCTTGGGTCTCCCTATAGTGAGTCGTATTAATTTCGATAAGC
CAGTAAGCAGTGGGTTCTCTAGTTAGCCAGAGAGCTCTGCTTATATAGACCTCCCACCGTACACGCCTAC
CGCCCATTTGCGTCAATGGGGCGGAGTTGTTACGACATTTTGGAAAGTCCCGTTGATTTTGGTGCCAAAA
CAAACTCCCATTGACGTCAATGGGGTGGAGACTTGGAAATCCCCGTGAGTCAAACCGCTATCCACGCCCA
TTGATGTACTGCCAAAACCGCATCACCATGGTAATAGCGATGACTAATACGTAGATGTACTGCCAAGTAG
GAAAGTCCCATAAGGTCATGTACTGGGCATAATGCCAGGCGGGCCATTTACCGTCATTGACGTCAATAGG
GGGCGTACTTGGCATATGATACACTTGATGTACTGCCAAGTGGGCAGTTTACCGTAAATACTCCACCCAT
TGACGTCAATGGAAAGTCCCTATTGGCGTTACTATGGGAACATACGTCATTATTGACGTCAATGGGCGGG
GGTCGTTGGGCGGTCAGCCAGGCGGGCCATTTACCGTAAGTTATGTAACGCGGAACTCCATATATGGGCT
ATGAACTAATGACCCCGTAATTGATTACTATTAATAACTAGTCAATAATCAATGTCAACGCGTATATCTG
GCCCGTACATCGCGAAGCAGCGCAAAACGCCTAACCCTAAGCAGATTCTTCATGCAATTGTCGGTCAAGC
CTTGCCTTGTTGTAGCTTAAATTTTGCTCGCGCACTACTCAGCGACCTCCAACACACAAGCAGGGAGCAG
ATACTGGCTTAACTATGCGGCATCAGAGCAGATTGTACTGAGAGTGCACCATAGGGGATCGGGAGATCTC
CCGATCCGTCGACGTCAGGTGGCACTTTTCGGGGAAATGTGCGCGGAACCCCTATTTGTTTATTTTTCTA
AATACATTCAAATATGTATCCGCTCATGAGACAATAACCCTGATAAATGCTTCAATAATATTGAAAAAGG
AAGAGTATGAGTATTCAACATTTCCGTGTCGCCCTTATTCCCTTTTTTGCGGCATTTTGCCTTCCTGTTT
TTGCTCACCCAGAAACGCTGGTGAAAGTAAAAGATGCTGAAGATCAGTTGGGTGCACGAGTGGGTTACAT
CGAACTGGATCTCAACAGCGGTAAGATCCTTGAGAGTTTTCGCCCCGAAGAACGTTTTCCAATGATGAGC
ACTTTTAAAGTTCTGCTATGTGGCGCGGTATTATCCCGTATTGACGCCGGGCAAGAGCAACTCGGTCGCC
GCATACACTATTCTCAGAATGACTTGGTTGAGTACTCACCAGTCACAGAAAAGCATCTTACGGATGGCAT
GACAGTAAGAGAATTATGCAGTGCTGCCATAACCATGAGTGATAACACTGCGGCCAACTTACTTCTGACA
ACGATCGGAGGACCGAAGGAGCTAACCGCTTTTTTGCACAACATGGGGGATCATGTAACTCGCCTTGATC
GTTGGGAACCGGAGCTGAATGAAGCCATACCAAACGACGAGCGTGACACCACGATGCCTGTAGCAATGGC
AACAACGTTGCGCAAACTATTAACTGGCGAACTACTTACTCTAGCTTCCCGGCAACAATTAATAGACTGG
ATGGAGGCGGATAAAGTTGCAGGACCACTTCTGCGCTCGGCCCTTCCGGCTGGCTGGTTTATTGCTGATA
AATCTGGAGCCGGTGAGCGTGGGTCTCGCGGTATCATTGCAGCACTGGGGCCAGATGGTAAGCCCTCCCG
TATCGTAGTTATCTACACGACGGGGAGTCAGGCAACTATGGATGAACGAAATAGACAGATCGCTGAGATA
GGTGCCTCACTGATTAAGCATTGGTAACTGTCAGACCAAGTTTACTCATATATACTTTAGATTGATTTAA
AACTTCATTTTTAATTTAAAAGGATCTAGGTGAAGATCCTTTTTGATAATCTCATGACCAAAATCCCTTA
ACGTGAGTTTTCGTTCCACTGAGCGTCAGACCCCGTAGAAAAGATCAAAGGATCTTCTTGAGATCCTTTT
TTTCTGCGCGTAATCTGCTGCTTGCAAACAAAAAAACCACCGCTACCAGCGGTGGTTTGTTTGCCGGATC
AAGAGCTACCAACTCTTTTTCCGAAGGTAACTGGCTTCAGCAGAGCGCAGATACCAAATACTGTTCTTCT
AGTGTAGCCGTAGTTAGGCCACCACTTCAAGAACTCTGTAGCACCGCCTACATACCTCGCTCTGCTAATC
CTGTTACCAGTGGCTGCTGCCAGTGGCGATAAGTCGTGTCTTACCGGGTTGGACTCAAGACGATAGTTAC
CGGATAAGGCGCAGCGGTCGGGCTGAACGGGGGGTTCGTGCACACAGCCCAGCTTGGAGCGAACGACCTA
CACCGAACTGAGATACCTACAGCGTGAGCTATGAGAAAGCGCCACGCTTCCCGAAGGGAGAAAGGCGGAC
AGGTATCCGGTAAGCGGCAGGGTCGGAACAGGAGAGCGCACGAGGGAGCTTCCAGGGGGAAACGCCTGGT
ATCTTTATAGTCCTGTCGGGTTTCGCCACCTCTGACTTGAGCGTCGATTTTTGTGATGCTCGTCAGGGGG
GCGGAGCCTATGGAAAAACGCCAGCAACGCGGCCTTTTTACGGTTCCTGGCCTTTTGCTGGCCTTTTGCT
CACATGTTCTTTCCTGCGTTATCCCCTGATTCTGTGGATAACCGTATTACCGCCTTTGAGTGAGCTGATA
CCGCTCGCCGCAGCCGAACGACCGAGCGCAGCGAGTCAGTGAGCGAGGAAGCGGAAGAGCGCCCAATACG
CAAACCGCCTCTCCCCGCGCGTTGGCCGATTCATTAATGCAGCTGGCACGACAGGTTTCCCGACTGGAAA
GCGGGCAGTGAGCGCAACGCAATTAATGTGAGTTAGCTCACTCATTAGGCACCCCAGGCTTTACACTTTA
TGCTTCCGGCTCGTATGTTGTGTGGAATTGTGAGCGGATAACAATTTCACACAGGAAACAGCTATGACCA
TGATTACGCCAAGCTCTAGCTAGAGGTCGACGGTATACAGACATGATAAGATACATTGATGAGTTTGGAC
AAACCACAACTAGAATGCAGTGAAAAAAATGCTTTATTTGTGAAATTTGTGATGCTATTGCTTTATTTGT
AACCATTATAAGCTGCAATAAACAAGTTGGGGTGGGCGAAGAACTCCAGCATGAGATCCCCGCGCTGGAG
GATCATCCAGCCGGCGTCCCGGAAAACGATTCCGAAGCCCAACCTTTCATAGAAGGCGGCGGTGGAATCG
AAATCTCGTGATGGCAGGTTGGGCGTCGCTTGGTCGGTCATTTCGAACCCCAGAGTCCCGCTCAGAAGAA
CTCGTCAAGAAGGCGATAGAAGGCGATGCGCTGCGAATCGGGAGCGGCGATACCGTAAAGCACGAGGAAG
CGGTCAGCCCATTCGCCGCCAAGCTCTTCAGCAATATCACGGGTAGCCAACGCTATGTCCTGATAGCGGT
CCGCCACACCCAGCCGGCCACAGTCGATGAATCCAGAAAAGCGGCCATTTTCCACCATGATATTCGGCAA
GCAGGCATCGCCATGGGTCACGACGAGATCCTCGCCGTCGGGCATGCGCGCCTTGAGCCTGGCGAACAGT
TCGGCTGGCGCGAGCCCCTGATGCTCTTCGTCCAGATCATCCTGATCGACAAGACCGGCTTCCATCCGAG
TACGTGCTCGCTCGATGCGATGTTTCGCTTGGTGGTCGAATGGGCAGGTAGCCGGATCAAGCGTATGCAG
CCGCCGCATTGCATCAGCCATGATGGATACTTTCTCGGCAGGAGCAAGGTGAGATGACAGGAGATCCTGC
CCCGGCACTTCGCCCAATAGCAGCCAGTCCCTTCCCGCTTCAGTGACAACGTCGAGCACAGCTGCGCAAG
GAACGCCCGTCGTGGCCAGCCACGATAGCCGCGCTGCCTCGTCCTGCAGTTCATTCAGGGCACCGGACAG
GTCGGTCTTGACAAAAAGAACCGGGCGCCCCTGCGCTGACAGCCGGAACACGGCGGCATCAGAGCAGCCG
ATTGTCTGTTGTGCCCAGTCATAGCCGAATAGCCTCTCCACCCAAGCGGCCGGAGAACCTGCGTGCAATC
CATCTTGTTCAATCATGCGAAACGATCCTCATCCTGTCTCTTGATCAGATCCGAAAATGGATATACAAGC
TCCCGGGAGCTTTTTGCAAAAGCCTAGGCCTCCAAAAAAGCCTCCTCACTACTTCTGGAATAGCTCAGAG
GCAGAGGCGGCCTCGGCCTCTGCATAAATAAAAAAAATTAGTCAGCCATGGGGCGGAGAATGGGCGGAAC
TGGGCGGAGTTAGGGGCGGGATGGGCGGAGTTAGGGGCGGGACTATGGTTGCTGACTAATTGAGATGCAT
GCTTTGCATACTTCTGCCTGCTGGGGAGCCTGGGGACTTTCCACACCTGGTTGCTGACTAATTGAGATGC
ATGCTTTGCATACTTCTGCCTGCTGGGGAGCCTGGGGACTTTCCACACCCTAACTGACACACATTCCACA
GAATTAATTCGCGTTAAATTTTTGTTAAATCAGCTCATTTTTTAACCAATAGGCCGAAATCGGCAAAATC
CCTTATAAATCAAAAGAATAGACCGAGATAGGGT
[37 nt withheld, positions 7634-7670]
AAAGAACGTGGACTCCAACGTCAAAGG
[49 nt withheld, positions 7698-7746]
T
[91 nt withheld, positions 7748-7838]
G
[85 nt withheld, positions 7840-7924]
Features (pLannotate 1.2.2; 25 found; start..end, strand, type, name):
     60..81      -  promoter       SV40 promoter (fragment): SV40 enhancer and early promoter
     85..309     -  polyA_signal   bGH poly(A) signal: bovine growth hormone polyadenylation signal
    335..353     +  promoter       SP6 promoter: promoter for bacteriophage SP6 RNA polymerase
    372..396     +  protein_bind   attB2: mutant version of attB; recombination site for the Gateway® BP reaction BP Clonase™
    401..2104    -  CDS            TRAF3: TRAF3_HUMAN - Also known as CAP1, CRAF1. Experimental evidence at protein level: Swiss-Prot protein existence level 1. Regulates pathways leading to the activation of NF-kappa-B and MAP kinases, and plays a central role in the regulation of B-cell survival. Part of signaling pathways leading to the production of cytokines and interferon. Required for normal antibody isotype switching from IgM to IgG. Plays a role T-cell dependent immune responses. Plays a role in the regulation of antiviral responses. Is an essential constituent of several E3 ubiquitin-protein ligase complexes. May have E3 ubi
   2110..2130    -  protein_bind   attB1: mutant version of attB; core recombination site for the Gateway® BP reaction BP Clonase™
   2153..2173    -  CDS            FLAG (fragment): FLAG® epitope tag, followed by an enterokinase cleavage site
   2216..2932    -  CDS            Venus: Venus is a basic (constitutively fluorescent) yellow fluorescent protein published in 2002, derived from Aequorea victoria. It is reported to be a rapidly-maturing weak dimer with moderate acid sensitivity.
   2949..2967    -  promoter       T7 promoter: promoter for bacteriophage T7 RNA polymerase
   2983..3016    -  LTR            5' LTR (truncated) (fragment): truncated 5' long terminal repeat (LTR) from HIV-1
   3012..3215    -  promoter       CMV promoter: human cytomegalovirus (CMV) immediate early promoter
   3216..3595    -  enhancer       CMV enhancer: human cytomegalovirus immediate early enhancer
   3750..3802    +  misc_feature   bom (fragment): basis of mobility region from pBR322
   3861..3965    +  promoter       AmpR promoter: bla
   3966..4826    +  CDS            AmpR: β-lactamase; bla; confers resistance to ampicillin, carbenicillin, and related antibiotics
   4997..5585    +  rep_origin     ori: high-copy-number ColE1/pMB1/pBR322/pUC origin of replication
   5768..5860    +  CDS            lacI (fragment): lac repressor; lacI; The lac repressor binds to the lac operator to inhibit transcription in E. coli. This inhibition can be relieved by adding lactose or isopropyl-β-D-thiogalactopyranoside (IPTG).
   5873..5894    +  protein_bind   CAP binding site: CAP binding activates transcription in the presence of cAMP. E. coli catabolite activator protein
   5909..5939    +  promoter       lac promoter: promoter for the E. coli lac operon
   5947..5963    +  protein_bind   lac operator: The lac repressor binds to the lac operator to inhibit transcription in E. coli. This inhibition can be relieved by adding lactose or isopropyl-β-D-thiogalactopyranoside (IPTG). lac repressor encoded by lacI
   6036..6157    -  polyA_signal   SV40 poly(A) signal: SV40 polyadenylation signal
   6152..6310    -  CDS            ble (fragment): BLE_KLEPN - Experimental evidence at protein level: Swiss-Prot protein existence level 1. Binding protein with a strong affinity to the bleomycin family of antibiotics. Binds to CL990; an antimitotic-antibiotic compound. From Klebsiella pneumoniae.
   6334..7125    -  CDS            neo: KKA2_KLEPN - Also known as kan, nptII. Experimental evidence at protein level: Swiss-Prot protein existence level 1. Resistance to kanamycin, neomycin, paromomycin, ribostamycin, butirosin and gentamicin B. From Klebsiella pneumoniae.
   7192..7521    -  promoter       SV40 promoter: SV40 enhancer and early promoter
   7535..39      -  rep_origin     f1 ori (across the origin) (sequence partly withheld): f1 bacteriophage origin of replication; arrow indicates direction of (+) strand synthesis
