[The description below was written by a language model from this plasmid's Addgene catalogue record and pLannotate feature annotations shown in this document.]
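Description:
pSCM167-VenusFlag-hTRAF3 is a mammalian expression plasmid of about 7.9 kb built on the pSCM167-VenusFlag backbone, carrying wild-type human TRAF3 fused at its N terminus to a Venus-FLAG tag. It is propagated in E. coli as a high-copy plasmid through a ColE1/pUC-type origin and selected with ampicillin via the β-lactamase gene. An f1 phage origin is also annotated. A separate cassette places the neo (nptII) gene under the SV40 enhancer/early promoter with an SV40 polyadenylation signal, which would in principle allow G418 selection of transfected mammalian cells, although the catalogue entry does not list a mammalian selection marker. Small annotated remnants (lac promoter/operator region, lacI, ble and bom fragments, a short HIV-1 LTR-like match) appear to be backbone residue rather than functional parts.

The expression unit is driven by the human CMV immediate-early enhancer and promoter, followed by a T7 promoter, the yellow fluorescent protein Venus, a FLAG epitope, an attB1 site, the TRAF3 coding sequence, attB2 and the bovine growth hormone polyadenylation signal. The attB sites flanking TRAF3 reflect Gateway recombination of the open reading frame into a destination vector, so attB1 is translated as part of the linker between tag and insert. An SP6 promoter lies downstream of the insert, facing back toward it.

TRAF3 is an adaptor and E3 ligase component that regulates NF-κB and MAP kinase signalling, B-cell survival and antiviral interferon responses. The Venus portion allows fluorescence-based detection of the fusion, while FLAG supports immunodetection or pulldown. The record states only that the plasmid expresses VenusFlag-hTRAF3 in mammalian cells and names no specific assay.
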