Addgene plasmid #241875: pSCM167-VenusFlag-hTRAF3
Purpose: Expresses VenusFlag-hTRAF3 in mammalian cells
Depositing lab: Haian Fu. Depositing organization: Emory University.
Backbone
  Vector backbone: pSCM167-VenusFlag
  Backbone manufacturer: Fu lab
  Vector type: Mammalian Expression
Growth in bacteria
  Bacterial resistance: Ampicillin, 100 μg/mL
  Growth temperature: 37°C
  Growth strain: DH5alpha
  Copy number: High Copy
Gene/Insert
  Gene/Insert name: TRAF3 (alt name: CAP1; LAP1; CAP-1; CRAF1; IIAE5; CD40bp; RNF118)
  Species: H. sapiens (human)
  Mutation: WT
  Entrez Gene: TRAF3 (a.k.a. CAP-1, CAP1, CD40bp, CRAF1, IIAE5, LAP1, RNF118)
  Tag / fusion protein: Venus-Flag (N terminal on insert)
  Cloning method: Gateway Cloning
Terms and licenses: Academic/Nonprofit Terms; Industry Terms: Not Available to Industry
How to cite: pSCM167-VenusFlag-hTRAF3 was a gift from Haian Fu (Addgene plasmid # 241875 ; http://n2t.net/addgene:241875 ; RRID:Addgene_241875)
